>Addgene plasmid #76334 | PIK3CG gRNA (BRDN0001149186) | addgene full sequence | sequence record 185642 | Addgene Assembled Sequence
CCCGGGTGCAAAGATGGATAAAGTTTTAAACAGAGAGGAATCTTTGCAGCTAATGGACCTTCTAGGTCTT
GAAAGGAGTGGGAATTGGCTCCGGTGCCCGTCAGTGGGCAGAGCGCACATCGCCCACAGTCCCCGAGAAG
TTGGGGGGAGGGGTCGGCAATTGATCCGGTGCCTAGAGAAGGTGGCGCGGGGTAAACTGGGAAAGTGATG
TCGTGTACTGGCTCCGCCTTTTTCCCGAGGGTGGGGGAGAACCGTATATAAGTGCAGTAGTCGCCGTGAA
CGTTCTTTTTCGCAACGGGTTTGCCGCCAGAACACAGGTAAGTGCCGTGTGTGGTTCCCGCGGGCCTGGC
CTCTTTACGGGTTATGGCCCTTGCGTGCCTTGAATTACTTCCACCTGGCTGCAGTACGTGATTCTTGATC
CCGAGCTTCGGGTTGGAAGTGGGTGGGAGAGTTCGAGGCCTTGCGCTTAAGGAGCCCCTTCGCCTCGTGC
TTGAGTTGAGGCCTGGCCTGGGCGCTGGGGCCGCCGCGTGCGAATCTGGTGGCACCTTCGCGCCTGTCTC
GCTGCTTTCGATAAGTCTCTAGCCATTTAAAATTTTTGATGACCTGCTGCGACGCTTTTTTTCTGGCAAG
ATAGTCTTGTAAATGCGGGCCAAGATCTGCACACTGGTATTTCGGTTTTTGGGGCCGCGGGCGGCGACGG
GGCCCGTGCGTCCCAGCGCACATGTTCGGCGAGGCGGGGCCTGCGAGCGCGGCCACCGAGAATCGGACGG
GGGTAGTCTCAAGCTGGCCGGCCTGCTCTGGTGCCTGGCCTCGCGCCGCCGTGTATCGCCCCGCCCTGGG
CGGCAAGGCTGGCCCGGTCGGCACCAGTTGCGTGAGCGGAAAGATGGCCGCTTCCCGGCCCTGCTGCAGG
GAGCTCAAAATGGAGGACGCGGCGCTCGGGAGAGCGGGCGGGTGAGTCACCCACACAAAGGAAAAGGGCC
TTTCCGTCCTCAGCCGTCGCTTCATGTGACTCCACGGAGTACCGGGCGCCGTCCAGGCACCTCGATTAGT
TCTCGAGCTTTTGGAGTACGTCGTCTTTAGGTTGGGGGGAGGGGTTTTATGCGATGGAGTTTCCCCACAC
TGAGTGGGTGGAGACTGAAGTTAGGCCAGCTTGGCACTTGATGTAATTCTCCTTGGAATTTGCCCTTTTT
GAGTTTGGATCTTGGTTCATTCTCAAGCCTCAGACAGTGGTTCAAAGTTTTTTTCTTCCATTTCAGGTGT
CGTGACGTACGGCCACCATGACCGAGTACAAGCCCACGGTGCGCCTCGCCACCCGCGACGACGTCCCCAG
GGCCGTACGCACCCTCGCCGCCGCGTTCGCCGACTACCCCGCCACGCGCCACACCGTCGATCCGGACCGC
CACATCGAGCGGGTCACCGAGCTGCAAGAACTCTTCCTCACGCGCGTCGGGCTCGACATCGGCAAGGTGT
GGGTCGCGGACGACGGCGCCGCCGTGGCGGTCTGGACCACGCCGGAGAGCGTCGAAGCGGGGGCGGTGTT
CGCCGAGATCGGCCCGCGCATGGCCGAGTTGAGCGGTTCCCGGCTGGCCGCGCAGCAACAGATGGAAGGC
CTCCTGGCGCCGCACCGGCCCAAGGAGCCCGCGTGGTTCCTGGCCACCGTCGGAGTCTCGCCCGACCACC
AGGGCAAGGGTCTGGGCAGCGCCGTCGTGCTCCCCGGAGTGGAGGCGGCCGAGCGCGCCGGGGTGCCCGC
CTTCCTGGAGACCTCCGCGCCCCGCAACCTCCCCTTCTACGAGCGGCTCGGCTTCACCGTCACCGCCGAC
GTCGAGGTGCCCGAAGGACCGCGCACCTGGTGCATGACCCGCAAGCCCGGTGCCTGAACGCGTTAAGTCG
ACAATCAACCTCTGGATTACAAAATTTGTGAAAGATTGACTGGTATTCTTAACTATGTTGCTCCTTTTAC
GCTATGTGGATACGCTGCTTTAATGCCTTTGTATCATGCTATTGCTTCCCGTATGGCTTTCATTTTCTCC
TCCTTGTATAAATCCTGGTTGCTGTCTCTTTATGAGGAGTTGTGGCCCGTTGTCAGGCAACGTGGCGTGG
TGTGCACTGTGTTTGCTGACGCAACCCCCACTGGTTGGGGCATTGCCACCACCTGTCAGCTCCTTTCCGG
GACTTTCGCTTTCCCCCTCCCTATTGCCACGGCGGAACTCATCGCCGCCTGCCTTGCCCGCTGCTGGACA
GGGGCTCGGCTGTTGGGCACTGACAATTCCGTGGTGTTGTCGGGGAAATCATCGTCCTTTCCTTGGCTGC
TCGCCTGTGTTGCCACCTGGATTCTGCGCGGGACGTCCTTCTGCTACGTCCCTTCGGCCCTCAATCCAGC
GGACCTTCCTTCCCGCGGCCTGCTGCCGGCTCTGCGGCCTCTTCCGCGTCTTCGCCTTCGCCCTCAGACG
AGTCGGATCTCCCTTTGGGCCGCCTCCCCGCGTCGACTTTAAGACCAATGACTTACAAGGCAGCTGTAGA
TCTTAGCCACTTTTTAAAAGAAAAGGGGGGACTGGAAGGGCTAATTCACTCCCAACGAAGACAAGATCTG
CTTTTTGCTTGTACTGGGTCTCTCTGGTTAGACCAGATCTGAGCCTGGGAGCTCTCTGGCTAACTAGGGA
ACCCACTGCTTAAGCCTCAATAAAGCTTGCCTTGAGTGCTTCAAGTAGTGTGTGCCCGTCTGTTGTGTGA
CTCTGGTAACTAGAGATCCCTCAGACCCTTTTAGTCAGTGTGGAAAATCTCTAGCAGTACGTATAGTAGT
TCATGTCATCTTATTATTCAGTATTTATAACTTGCAAAGAAATGAATATCAGAGAGTGAGAGGAACTTGT
TTATTGCAGCTTATAATGGTTACAAATAAAGCAATAGCATCACAAATTTCACAAATAAAGCATTTTTTTC
ACTGCATTCTAGTTGTGGTTTGTCCAAACTCATCAATGTATCTTATCATGTCTGGCTCTAGCTATCCCGC
CCCTAACTCCGCCCATCCCGCCCCTAACTCCGCCCAGTTCCGCCCATTCTCCGCCCCATGGCTGACTAAT
TTTTTTTATTTATGCAGAGGCCGAGGCCGCCTCGGCCTCTGAGCTATTCCAGAAGTAGTGAGGAGGCTTT
TTTGGAGGCCTAGGGACGTACCCAATTCGCCCTATAGTGAGTCGTATTACGCGCGCTCACTGGCCGTCGT
TTTACAACGTCGTGACTGGGAAAACCCTGGCGTTACCCAACTTAATCGCCTTGCAGCACATCCCCCTTTC
GCCAGCTGGCGTAATAGCGAAGAGGCCCGCACCGATCGCCCTTCCCAACAGTTGCGCAGCCTGAATGGCG
AATGGG
[124 nt withheld, positions 3367-3490]
C
[91 nt withheld, positions 3492-3582]
A
[49 nt withheld, positions 3584-3632]
CCTTTGACGTTGGAGTCCACGTTCTTT
[37 nt withheld, positions 3660-3696]
ACCCTATCTCGGTCTATTCTTTTGATTTATAAGGGATTTTGCCGATTTCGGCCTATTGGTTAAAAAATGA
GCTGATTTAACAAAAATTTAACGCGAATTTTAACAAAATATTAACGCTTACAATTTAGGTGGCACTTTTC
GGGGAAATGTGCGCGGAACCCCTATTTGTTTATTTTTCTAAATACATTCAAATATGTATCCGCTCATGAG
ACAATAACCCTGATAAATGCTTCAATAATATTGAAAAAGGAAGAGTATGAGTATTCAACATTTCCGTGTC
GCCCTTATTCCCTTTTTTGCGGCATTTTGCCTTCCTGTTTTTGCTCACCCAGAAACGCTGGTGAAAGTAA
AAGATGCTGAAGATCAGTTGGGTGCACGAGTGGGTTACATCGAACTGGATCTCAACAGCGGTAAGATCCT
TGAGAGTTTTCGCCCCGAAGAACGTTTTCCAATGATGAGCACTTTTAAAGTTCTGCTATGTGGCGCGGTA
TTATCCCGTATTGACGCCGGGCAAGAGCAACTCGGTCGCCGCATACACTATTCTCAGAATGACTTGGTTG
AGTACTCACCAGTCACAGAAAAGCATCTTACGGATGGCATGACAGTAAGAGAATTATGCAGTGCTGCCAT
AACCATGAGTGATAACACTGCGGCCAACTTACTTCTGACAACGATCGGAGGACCGAAGGAGCTAACCGCT
TTTTTGCACAACATGGGGGATCATGTAACTCGCCTTGATCGTTGGGAACCGGAGCTGAATGAAGCCATAC
CAAACGACGAGCGTGACACCACGATGCCTGTAGCAATGGCAACAACGTTGCGCAAACTATTAACTGGCGA
ACTACTTACTCTAGCTTCCCGGCAACAATTAATAGACTGGATGGAGGCGGATAAAGTTGCAGGACCACTT
CTGCGCTCGGCCCTTCCGGCTGGCTGGTTTATTGCTGATAAATCTGGAGCCGGTGAGCGTGGGTCTCGCG
GTATCATTGCAGCACTGGGGCCAGATGGTAAGCCCTCCCGTATCGTAGTTATCTACACGACGGGGAGTCA
GGCAACTATGGATGAACGAAATAGACAGATCGCTGAGATAGGTGCCTCACTGATTAAGCATTGGTAACTG
TCAGACCAAGTTTACTCATATATACTTTAGATTGATTTAAAACTTCATTTTTAATTTAAAAGGATCTAGG
TGAAGATCCTTTTTGATAATCTCATGACCAAAATCCCTTAACGTGAGTTTTCGTTCCACTGAGCGTCAGA
CCCCGTAGAAAAGATCAAAGGATCTTCTTGAGATCCTTTTTTTCTGCGCGTAATCTGCTGCTTGCAAACA
AAAAAACCACCGCTACCAGCGGTGGTTTGTTTGCCGGATCAAGAGCTACCAACTCTTTTTCCGAAGGTAA
CTGGCTTCAGCAGAGCGCAGATACCAAATACTGTTCTTCTAGTGTAGCCGTAGTTAGGCCACCACTTCAA
GAACTCTGTAGCACCGCCTACATACCTCGCTCTGCTAATCCTGTTACCAGTGGCTGCTGCCAGTGGCGAT
AAGTCGTGTCTTACCGGGTTGGACTCAAGACGATAGTTACCGGATAAGGCGCAGCGGTCGGGCTGAACGG
GGGGTTCGTGCACACAGCCCAGCTTGGAGCGAACGACCTACACCGAACTGAGATACCTACAGCGTGAGCT
ATGAGAAAGCGCCACGCTTCCCGAAGGGAGAAAGGCGGACAGGTATCCGGTAAGCGGCAGGGTCGGAACA
GGAGAGCGCACGAGGGAGCTTCCAGGGGGAAACGCCTGGTATCTTTATAGTCCTGTCGGGTTTCGCCACC
TCTGACTTGAGCGTCGATTTTTGTGATGCTCGTCAGGGGGGCGGAGCCTATGGAAAAACGCCAGCAACGC
GGCCTTTTTACGGTTCCTGGCCTTTTGCTGGCCTTTTGCTCACATGTTCTTTCCTGCGTTATCCCCTGAT
TCTGTGGATAACCGTATTACCGCCTTTGAGTGAGCTGATACCGCTCGCCGCAGCCGAACGACCGAGCGCA
GCGAGTCAGTGAGCGAGGAAGCGGAAGAGCGCCCAATACGCAAACCGCCTCTCCCCGCGCGTTGGCCGAT
TCATTAATGCAGCTGGCACGACAGGTTTCCCGACTGGAAAGCGGGCAGTGAGCGCAACGCAATTAATGTG
AGTTAGCTCACTCATTAGGCACCCCAGGCTTTACACTTTATGCTTCCGGCTCGTATGTTGTGTGGAATTG
TGAGCGGATAACAATTTCACACAGGAAACAGCTATGACCATGATTACGCCAAGCGCGCAATTAACCCTCA
CTAAAGGGAACAAAAGCTGGAGCTGCAAGCTTAATGTAGTCTTATGCAATACTCTTGTAGTCTTGCAACA
TGGTAACGATGAGTTAGCAACATGCCTTACAAGGAGAGAAAAAGCACCGTGCATGCCGATTGGTGGAAGT
AAGGTGGTACGATCGTGCCTTATTAGGAAGGCAACAGACGGGTCTGACATGGATTGGACGAACCACTGAA
TTGCCGCATTGCAGAGATATTGTATTTAAGTGCCTAGCTCGATACATAAACGGGTCTCTCTGGTTAGACC
AGATCTGAGCCTGGGAGCTCTCTGGCTAACTAGGGAACCCACTGCTTAAGCCTCAATAAAGCTTGCCTTG
AGTGCTTCAAGTAGTGTGTGCCCGTCTGTTGTGTGACTCTGGTAACTAGAGATCCCTCAGACCCTTTTAG
TCAGTGTGGAAAATCTCTAGCAGTGGCGCCCGAACAGGGACTTGAAAGCGAAAGGGAAACCAGAGGAGCT
CTCTCGACGCAGGACTCGGCTTGCTGAAGCGCGCACGGCAAGAGGCGAGGGGCGGCGACTGGTGAGTACG
CCAAAAATTTTGACTAGCGGAGGCTAGAAGGAGAGAGATGGGTGCGAGAGCGTCAGTATTAAGCGGGGGA
GAATTAGATCGCGATGGGAAAAAATTCGGTTAAGGCCAGGGGGAAAGAAAAAATATAAATTAAAACATAT
AGTATGGGCAAGCAGGGAGCTAGAACGATTCGCAGTTAATCCTGGCCTGTTAGAAACATCAGAAGGCTGT
AGACAAATACTGGGACAGCTACAACCATCCCTTCAGACAGGATCAGAAGAACTTAGATCATTATATAATA
CAGTAGCAACCCTCTATTGTGTGCATCAAAGGATAGAGATAAAAGACACCAAGGAAGCTTTAGACAAGAT
AGAGGAAGAGCAAAACAAAAGTAAGACCACCGCACAGCAAGCGGCCGCTGATCTTCAGACCTGGAGGAGG
AGATATGAGGGACAATTGGAGAAGTGAATTATATAAATATAAAGTAGTAAAAATTGAACCATTAGGAGTA
GCACCCACCAAGGCAAAGAGAAGAGTGGTGCAGAGAGAAAAAAGAGCAGTGGGAATAGGAGCTTTGTTCC
TTGGGTTCTTGGGAGCAGCAGGAAGCACTATGGGCGCAGCGTCAATGACGCTGACGGTACAGGCCAGACA
ATTATTGTCTGGTATAGTGCAGCAGCAGAACAATTTGCTGAGGGCTATTGAGGCGCAACAGCATCTGTTG
CAACTCACAGTCTGGGGCATCAAGCAGCTCCAGGCAAGAATCCTGGCTGTGGAAAGATACCTAAAGGATC
AACAGCTCCTGGGGATTTGGGGTTGCTCTGGAAAACTCATTTGCACCACTGCTGTGCCTTGGAATGCTAG
TTGGAGTAATAAATCTCTGGAACAGATTTGGAATCACACGACCTGGATGGAGTGGGACAGAGAAATTAAC
AATTACACAAGCTTAATACACTCCTTAATTGAAGAATCGCAAAACCAGCAAGAAAAGAATGAACAAGAAT
TATTGGAATTAGATAAATGGGCAAGTTTGTGGAATTGGTTTAACATAACAAATTGGCTGTGGTATATAAA
ATTATTCATAATGATAGTAGGAGGCTTGGTAGGTTTAAGAATAGTTTTTGCTGTACTTTCTATAGTGAAT
AGAGTTAGGCAGGGATATTCACCATTATCGTTTCAGACCCACCTCCCAACCCCGAGGGGACCCAGAGAGG
GCCTATTTCCCATGATTCCTTCATATTTGCATATACGATACAAGGCTGTTAGAGAGATAATTAGAATTAA
TTTGACTGTAAACACAAAGATATTAGTACAAAATACGTGACGTAGAAAGTAATAATTTCTTGGGTAGTTT
GCAGTTTTAAAATTATGTTTTAAAATGGACTATCATATGCTTACCGTAACTTGAAAGTATTTCGATTTCT
TGGCTTTATATATCTTGTGGAAAGGACGAAACACCGGAGAATACGTCCTCCACATGGTTTTAGAGCTAGA
AATAGCAAGTTAAAATAAGGCTAGTCCGTTATCAACTTGAAAAAGTGGCACCGAGTCGGTGCTTTTTTAA
GCTTGGCGTAACTAGATCTTGAGACAAATGGCAGTATTCATCCACAATTTTAAAAGAAAAGGGGGGATTG
GGGGGTACAGTGCAGGGGAAAGAATAGTAGACATAATAGCAACAGACATACAAACTAAAGAATTACAAAA
ACAAATTACAAAAATTCAAAATTTTCGGGTTTATTACAGGGACAGCAGAGATCCACTTTGGCGCCGGCTC
GAGGGGG
Features (pLannotate 1.2.2; 29 found; start..end, strand, type, name):
     14..80      +  CDS            small t antigen (fragment): SV40 (simian virus 40) small t antigen
    106..317     +  promoter       EF-1α core promoter: core promoter for human elongation factor EF-1α
    318..1256    +  intron         EF-1α intron A: intron upstream of the start codon of human EF-1α
   1278..1877    +  CDS            PuroR (fragment): puromycin N-acetyltransferase; pac from Streptomyces; confers resistance to puromycin
   1893..2481    +  misc_feature   WPRE: woodchuck hepatitis virus posttranscriptional regulatory element
   2532..2551    +  misc_feature   cPPT/CTS (fragment): central polypurine tract and central termination sequence of HIV-1
   2553..2786    +  LTR            3' LTR (ΔU3): self-inactivating 3' long terminal repeat (LTR) from HIV-1
   2864..2985    +  polyA_signal   SV40 poly(A) signal: SV40 polyadenylation signal
   3025..3160    +  rep_origin     SV40 ori: SV40 origin of replication
   3181..3199    -  promoter       T7 promoter: promoter for bacteriophage T7 RNA polymerase
   3207..3362    +  CDS            lacZα (fragment): LacZα fragment of β-galactosidase; lacZ fragment
   3367..3795    +  rep_origin     f1 ori (sequence partly withheld): f1 bacteriophage origin of replication; arrow indicates direction of (+) strand synthesis
   3848..3952    +  promoter       AmpR promoter: bla
   3953..4813    +  CDS            AmpR: β-lactamase; bla; confers resistance to ampicillin, carbenicillin, and related antibiotics
   4984..5572    +  rep_origin     ori: high-copy-number ColE1/pMB1/pBR322/pUC origin of replication
   5755..5847    +  CDS            lacI (fragment): lac repressor; lacI; The lac repressor binds to the lac operator to inhibit transcription in E. coli. This inhibition can be relieved by adding lactose or isopropyl-β-D-thiogalactopyranoside (IPTG).
   5860..5881    +  protein_bind   CAP binding site: CAP binding activates transcription in the presence of cAMP. E. coli catabolite activator protein
   5896..5926    +  promoter       lac promoter: promoter for the E. coli lac operon
   5934..5950    +  protein_bind   lac operator: The lac repressor binds to the lac operator to inhibit transcription in E. coli. This inhibition can be relieved by adding lactose or isopropyl-β-D-thiogalactopyranoside (IPTG). lac repressor encoded by lacI
   5995..6013    +  promoter       T3 promoter: promoter for bacteriophage T3 RNA polymerase
   6041..6267    +  promoter       RSV promoter: Rous sarcoma virus enhancer/promoter
   6268..6448    +  LTR            5' LTR (truncated): truncated 5' long terminal repeat (LTR) from HIV-1
   6495..6620    +  misc_feature   HIV-1 Ψ: packaging signal of human immunodeficiency virus type 1
   6604..6967    +  CDS            HIV-1 gag (fragment): gag protein from human immunodeficiency virus 1; gag
   7113..7346    +  misc_feature   RRE: The Rev response element (RRE) of HIV-1 allows for Rev-dependent mRNA export from the nucleus to the cytoplasm.
   7723..7749    +  CDS            Rev (fragment): human immunodeficiency virus 1 (HIV-1) Rev protein; rev; enhances nuclear export of unspliced and incompletely spliced viral mRNAs
   7753..7993    +  promoter       U6 promoter: RNA polymerase III promoter for human U6 snRNA
   8023..8098    +  misc_RNA       gRNA scaffold: guide RNA scaffold for the Streptococcus pyogenes CRISPR/Cas9 system
   8154..8271    +  misc_feature   cPPT/CTS: central polypurine tract and central termination sequence of HIV-1
