[The description below was written by a language model from this plasmid's Addgene catalogue record and pLannotate feature annotations shown in this document.]
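Description:
PIK3CG gRNA (BRDN0001149186) is a third-generation lentiviral CRISPR guide plasmid built on the lentiGuide-Puro backbone, carrying a single guide RNA directed against human PIK3CG, the gene for the p110γ catalytic subunit of PI3-kinase. It belongs to a human kinome gRNA collection, and the guide was designed against several PIK3CG reference transcripts. The 8.3 kb plasmid is maintained at high copy in E. coli through a ColE1/pUC-type origin with ampicillin resistance (AmpR). It also retains an f1 origin, an SV40 origin and lac/T7/T3 remnants from the parental cloning vector.

The transfer cassette is framed by an RSV promoter-driven truncated HIV-1 5' LTR and a self-inactivating ΔU3 3' LTR. The hybrid 5' LTR makes genomic RNA production Tat-independent, and the ΔU3 deletion inactivates the LTR promoter after integration. Between the LTRs lie the Ψ packaging signal with a partial gag sequence, the Rev response element for Rev-dependent nuclear export, and a cPPT/CTS element that aids nuclear import of the provirus. A human U6 RNA polymerase III promoter drives the PIK3CG-specific spacer, which sits in the gap just upstream of the annotated Streptococcus pyogenes gRNA scaffold. Downstream, the EF-1α core promoter with its intron A expresses puromycin N-acetyltransferase for selection of transduced mammalian cells, and a WPRE follows to enhance transcript expression.

The plasmid does not encode Cas9. It is intended for use alongside a separate Cas9 lentivector or in cells already expressing Cas9, to edit or knock out PIK3CG after lentiviral delivery and puromycin selection.
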