Addgene plasmid #76334: PIK3CG gRNA (BRDN0001149186)
Purpose: 3rd generation lentiviral gRNA plasmid targeting human PIK3CG
Depositing lab: John Doench & David Root. Depositing organization: Broad Institute. Publication: Optimized sgRNA design to maximize activity and minimize off-target effects of CRISPR-Cas9. Doench JG, Fusi N, Sullender M, Hegde M, Vaimberg EW, Donovan KF, Smith I, Tothova Z, Wilen C, Orchard R, Virgin HW, Listgarten J, Root DE. Nat Biotechnol. 2016 Jan 18. doi: 10.1038/nbt.3437. PubMed 26780180.
Backbone
  Vector backbone: lentiGuide-Puro
  Backbone manufacturer: Zhang Lab (Addgene plasmid # 52963)
  Vector type: Mammalian Expression, Lentiviral, CRISPR
  Selectable markers: Puromycin
Growth in bacteria
  Bacterial resistance: Ampicillin, 100 μg/mL
  Growth temperature: 37°C
  Growth strain: DH5alpha
  Copy number: High Copy
Gene/Insert
  Gene/Insert name: PIK3CG (alt names: PIK3CG; NM_001282426.1)
  gRNA/shRNA sequence: GAGAATACGTCCTCCACATG
  Species: H. sapiens (human)
  Entrez Gene: PIK3CG (a.k.a. IMD97, PI3CG, PI3K, PI3Kgamma, PIK3, p110gamma, p120-PI3K)
  Promoter: hU6
  Cloning method: Unknown
  Sequencing primers: 5′ U6-F; 3′ pS2-R
Terms and licenses: Academic/Nonprofit Terms; Industry Terms: Not Available to Industry
Depositor comments: The gRNA was designed to target the following Genbank reference sequence(s): NM_001282426.1,NM_001282427.1,NM_002649.3. Note that this plasmid does NOT contain Cas9. It should be used in conjunction with lentiCas9-Blast (Addgene #52962) or otherwise with cell lines already expressing Cas9. Browse the full kinome gRNA library at http://www.addgene.org/pooled-library/broadgpp-human-kinome/ or visit http://www.broadinstitute.org/rnai/public/ for detailed protocols and information.
How to cite: PIK3CG gRNA (BRDN0001149186) was a gift from John Doench & David Root (Addgene plasmid # 76334 ; http://n2t.net/addgene:76334 ; RRID:Addgene_76334)
