>Addgene plasmid #76334 | PIK3CG gRNA (BRDN0001149186) | depositor partial sequence | sequence record 143794 | Target Sequence
GAGAATACGTCCTCCACATG
