>Addgene plasmid #76334 | PIK3CG gRNA (BRDN0001149186) | addgene partial sequence | sequence record 185641 | hU6-F
TAGAAAGTAATAATTTCTTGGGTAGTTTGCAGTTTTAAAATTATGTTTTAAAATGGACTATCATATGCTT
ACCGTAACTTGAAAGTATTTCGATTTCTTGGCTTTATATATCTTGTGGAAAGGACGAAACACCGGAGAAT
ACGTCCTCCACATGGTTTTAGAGCTAGAAATAGCAAGTTAAAATAAGGCTAGTCCGTTATCAACTTGAAA
AAGTGGCACCGAGTCGGTGCTTTTTTAAGCTTGGCGTAACTAGATCTTGAGACAAATGGCAGTATTCATC
CACAATTTTAAAAGAAAAGGGGGGATTGGGGGGTACAGTGCAGGGGAAAGAATAGTAGACATAATAGCAA
CAGACATACAAACTAAAGAATTACAAAAACAAATTACAAAAATTCAAAATTTTCGGGTTTATTACAGGGA
CAGCAGAGATCCACTTTGGCGCCGGCTCGAGGGGGCCCGGGTGCAAAGATGGATAAAGTTTTAAACAGAG
AGGAATCTTTGCAGCTAATGGACCTTCTAGGTCTTGAAAGGAGTGGGAATTGGCTCCGGTGCCCGTCAGT
GGGCAGAGCG
